>Addgene plasmid #225722 | pCAGGS puro HA-hUSP27X F313V | addgene full sequence | sequence record 445599 | Addgene NGS Result
CAGCCGGAAGGGCCGAGCGCAGAAGTGGTCCTGCAACTTTATCCGCCTCCATCCAGTCTATTAATTGTTG
CCGGGAAGCTAGAGTAAGTAGTTCGCCAGTTAATAGTTTGCGCAACGTTGTTGCCATTGCTACAGGCATC
GTGGTGTCACGCTCGTCGTTTGGTATGGCTTCATTCAGCTCCGGTTCCCAACGATCAAGGCGAGTTACAT
GATCCCCCATGTTGTGCAAAAAAGCGGTTAGCTCCTTCGGTCCTCCGATCGTTGTCAGAAGTAAGTTGGC
CGCAGTGTTATCACTCATGGTTATGGCAGCACTGCATAATTCTCTTACTGTCATGCCATCCGTAAGATGC
TTTTCTGTGACTGGTGAGTACTCAACCAAGTCATTCTGAGAATAGTGTATGCGGCGACCGAGTTGCTCTT
GCCCGGCGTCAATACGGGATAATACCGCGCCACATAGCAGAACTTTAAAAGTGCTCATCATTGGAAAACG
TTCTTCGGGGCGAAAACTCTCAAGGATCTTACCGCTGTTGAGATCCAGTTCGATGTAACCCACTCGTGCA
CCCAACTGATCTTCAGCATCTTTTACTTTCACCAGCGTTTCTGGGTGAGCAAAAACAGGAAGGCAAAATG
CCGCAAAAAAGGGAATAAGGGCGACACGGAAATGTTGAATACTCATACTCTTCCTTTTTCAATATTATTG
AAGCATTTATCAGGGTTATTGTCTCATGAGCGGATACATATTTGAATGTATTTAGAAAAATAAACAAATA
GGGGTTCCGCGCACATTTCCCCGAAAAGTGCCACCTG
[124 nt withheld, positions 808-931]
C
[91 nt withheld, positions 933-1023]
A
[49 nt withheld, positions 1025-1073]
CCTTTGACGTTGGAGTCCACGTTCTTT
[37 nt withheld, positions 1101-1137]
ACCCTATCTCGGTCTATTCTTTTGATTTATAAGGGATTTTGCCGATTTCGGCCTATTGGTTAAAAAATGA
GCTGATTTAACAAAAATTTAACGCGAATTTTAACAAAATATTAACGCTTACAATTTCCATTCGCCATTCA
GGCTGCGCAACTGTTGGGAAGGGCGATCGGTGCGGGCCTCTTCGCTATTACGCCAGCTGGCGAAAGGGGG
ATGTGCTGCAAGGCGATTAAGTTGGGTAACGCCAGGGTTTTCCCAGTCACGACGTTGTAAAACGACGGCC
AGTGCCAAGCTGACTTGGTCAGCGGCCGGCCGCGTCGAGCCCCAGCTGGTTCTTTCCGCCTCAGAAGCCA
TAGAGCCCACCGCATCCCCAGCATGCCTGCTATTGTCTTCCCAATCCTCCCCCTTGCTGTCCTGCCCCAC
CCCACCCCCCAGAATAGAATGACACCTACTCAGACAATGCGATGCAATTTCCTCATTTTATTAGGAAAGG
ACAGTGGGAGTGGCACCTTCCAGGGTCAAGGAAGGCACGGGGGAGGGGCAAACAACAGATGGCTGGCAAA
TCGATGCATGGGGTCGTGCGCTCCTTTCGGTCGGGCGCTGCGGGTCGTGGGGCGGGCGTCAGGCACCGGG
CTTGCGGGTCATGCACCAGGTGCGCGGTCCTTCGGGCACCTCGACGTCGGCGGTGACGGTGAAGCCGAGC
CGCTCGTAGAAGGGGAGGTTGCGGGGCGCGGAGGTCTCCAGGAAGGCGGGCACCCCGGCGCGCTCGGCCG
CCTCCACTCCGGGGAGCACGACGGCGCTGCCCAGACCCTTGCCCTGGTGGTCGGGCGAGACGCCGACGGT
GGCCAGGAACCACGCGGGCTCCTTGGGCCGGTGCGGCGCCAGGAGGCCTTCCATCTGTTGCTGCGCGGCC
AGCCGGGAACCGCTCAACTCGGCCATGCGCGGGCCGATCTCGGCGAACACCGCCCCCGCTTCGACGCTCT
CCGGCGTGGTCCAGACCGCCACCGCGGCGCCGTCGTCCGCGACCCACACCTTGCCGATGTCGAGCCCGAC
GCGCGTGAGGAAGAGTTCTTGCAGCTCGGTGACCCGCTCGATGTGGCGGTCCGGATCGACGGTGTGGCGC
GTGGCGGGGTAGTCGGCGAACGCGGCGGCGAGGGTGCGTACGGCCCTGGGGACGTCGTCGCGGGTGGCGA
GGCGCACCGTGGGCTTGTACTCGGTCATGGTAAGCTAGCTTGTCGAAAGGCCCGGAGATGAGGAAGAGGA
GAACAGCGCGGCAGACGTGCGCTTTTGAAGCGTGCAGAATGCCGGGCCTCCGGAGGACCTTCGGGCGCCC
GCCCCGCCCCTGAGCCCGCCCCTGAGCCCGCCCCCGGACCCACCCCTTCCCAGCCTCTGAGCCCAGAAAG
CGAAGGAGCAAAGCTGCTATTGGCCGCTGCCCCAAAGGCCTACCCGCTTCCATTGCTCAGCGGTGCTGTC
CATCTGCACGAGACTAGTGAGACGTGCTACTTCCATTTGTCACGTCCTGCACGACGCGAGCTGCGGGGCG
GGGGGGAACTTCCTGACTAGGGGAGGAGTAGAAGGTGGCGCGAAGGGGCCACCAAAGAACGGAGCCGGTT
GGCGCCTACCGGTGGATGTGGAATGTGTGCGAGGCCAGAGGCCACTTGTGTAGCGCCAAGTGCCCAGCGG
GGCTGCTAAAGCGCATGCTCCAGACTGCCTTGGGAAAAGCGCCTCCCCTACCCGGTAGATCCAGACATGA
TAAGATACATTGATGAGTTTGGACAAACCACAACTAGAATGCAGTGAAAAAAATGCTTTATTTGTGAAAT
TTGTGATGCTATTGCTTTATTTGTAACCATTATAAGCTGCAATAAACAAGTTCCGAGTTTGTCAGAAAGC
AGACCAAACAGCGGTTGGAATAATAGCGAGAACAGAGAAATAGCGGCAAAAATAATACCCGTATCACTTT
TGCTGATATGGTTGATGTCATGTAGCCAAATCGGGAAAAACGGGAAGTAGGCTCCCATGATAAAAAAGTA
AAAGAAAAAGAATAAACCGAACATCCAAAAGTTTGTGTTTTTTAAATAGTACATAATGGATTTCCTTACG
CGAAATACGGGCAGACATGGCCTGCCCGGTTATTATTATTTTTGACACCAGACCAACTGGTAATGGTAGC
GACCGGCGCTCAGCTGGAATTGGCGGCCGCATGCATTTGCTAGCCCTTAATTAAGGCTCGATCAGTAGGC
TTGTGTGTTCATTTCTTTCACTTTTTCTGACTCATGTTCTAGCACCTGTTTGTGATAGAACAGTAAATAC
CCTTCACTGTCCAGTACGTCCTTAATACTGGCCTTAGTGATGACGGCATCATCACACTTGAACCACTGGT
CCTTGTGGTGCCGGATGAAGCTGGTATAGTGGCCACTCTCCAAGGTTCCTTGGTGATTAACCACAGCAAA
CAAGGAATACTTATTTTCGTTGTTTCCACTATTGGTTGGCAGCTGCAATTGTCCATTCATTCTGCTCTCT
TTACTTGAGGCCATAAACGGCGTCATATCCAGCTCCAGAGGAAAGGAAATGTATGTAGTGATCTTGCGCC
TCTGTTTCGCTGAATGTTCAACCCGTTTGAAATGAAAACAGGCAACGACAGGTAATTTATTCATTGTGAG
CTGTTTGGTAGATTCCTGGTAGCTTTGGCAACTACCACATTTGATTTTGGCACTGCTTCCTAAGTGCTCT
GGCCTCGTAAACCTCCGCAAGCAGTCCGTGAGGGTGGTGATTCCTGGTATGTGGCTTTCCCCGTTCACAC
TGCTCTCCCTCCCTGGGCTCATGGGCCAGAAGGAGGTGCAAGAGCCAGGCAAGTCCAAACTAATGTCCCA
GCATGGGTCTATCGTGGTGGAGACGCCATGGCAGGCTTGACAGGTGACATCAGACTGCAGGCCACCTGTG
AAGATTTGGTCTATGATGCAGTTACAGTGGTTGGGATTGTTGGCCGCCTTCCCGACATCATCACCTTTGC
AGTGCCTGTGCAGGACATCTAACGCTGCAATGAGGAACTCGTGGGCATCCTGTTGCCTGTACCCTGCTAA
ATGGCGGGCATGTATCCACACCAGGTGCAGTAACTTATAGGGCACATGAGGAGACGGGTTTCCAGAATAC
AACTCCCGAAACAGCGACGACATCTCACAGACCAGACACAACTCGGGACTCGGCATCTCACATCGGTGCC
TGTCAGAGAGAAAGAAATCTCTCAGTATCGGCGTGTGGGTGAGGGCCTGGACAATGCAGTTCATAAAGCA
CGTGTTGCCAAGATTGATGAGTCCTCTTAAACCGATCGTAAAGCTGGAGGTGATTCTTCTTCTCCTCGGG
TTGTGCCCCAGCAGTTCTAATTCTGGTTTGGTTGTTTCCCAGGTTGGGAATTTCTCACCAAGGCCTGGCA
CTGAACACTGCTGGTGAGAAACCTCTGTTGAGGTGGAGGCTTGTAATTTCAAAGCTTCTCCTTGCTCTTC
TTTGGCAATTTGCTCAATGTCTTTGTCATATACATAGTCCTTACACATGGATCCGGCGTAATCTGGCACA
TCGTATGGGTACATTCGAGTTGAATTCTTTGCCAAAATGATGAGACAGCACAATAACCAGCACGTTGCCC
AGGAGCTGTAGGAAAAAGAAGAAGGCATGAACATGGTTAGCAGAGGCTCTAGAGCCGCCGGTCACACGCC
AGAAGCCGAACCCCGCCCTGCCCCGTCCCCCCCGAAGGCAGCCGTCCCCCCGCGGACAGCCCCGAGGCTG
GAGAGGGAGAAGGGGACGGCGGCGCGGCGACGCACGAAGGCCCTCCCCGCCCATTTCCTTCCTGCCGGCG
CCGCACCGCTTCGCCCCGCGCCCGCTAGAGGGGGTGCGGCGGCGCCTCCCAGATTTCGGCTCCGCACAGA
TTTGGGACAAAGGAAGTCCCTGCGCCCTCTCGCACGATTACCATAAAAGGCAATGGCTGCGGCTCGCCGC
GCCTCGACAGCCGCCGGCGCTCCGGGGGCCGCCGCGCCCCTCCCCCGAGCCCTCCCCGGCCCGAGGCGGC
CCCGCCCCGCCCGGCACCCCCACCTGCCGCCACCCCCCGCCCGGCACGGCGAGCCCCGCGCCACGCCCCG
TACGGAGCCCCGCACCCGAAGCCGGGCCGTGCTCAGCAACTCGGGGAGGGGGGTGCAGGGGGGGTTGCAG
CCCGACCGACGCGCCCACACCCCCTGCTCACCCCCCCACGCACACACCCCGCACGCAGCCTTTGTTCCCC
TCGCAGCCCCCCCCGCACCGCGGGGCACCGCCCCCGGCCGCGCTCCCCTCGCGCACACTGCGGAGCGCAC
AAAGCCCCGCGCCGCGCCCGCAGCGCTCACAGCCGCCGGGCAGCGCGGAGCCGCACGCGGCGCTCCCCAC
GCACACACACACGCACGCACCCCCCGAGCCGCTCCCCCCGCACAAAGGGCCCTCCCGGAGCCCCTCAAGG
CTTTCACGCAGCCACAGAAAAGAAACAAGCCGTCATTAAACCAAGCGCTAATTACAGCCCGGAGGAGAAG
GGCCGTCCCGCCCGCTCACCTGTGGGAGTAACGCGGTCAGTCAGAGCCGGGGCGGGCGGCGCGAGGCGGC
GGCGGAGCGGGGCACGGGGCGAAGGCAGCGCGCAGCGACTCCCGCCCGCCGCGCGCTTCGCTTTTTATAG
GGCCGCCGCCGCCGCCGCCTCGCCATAAAAGGAAACTTTCGGAGCGCGCCGCTCTGATTGGCTGCCGCCG
CACCTCTCCGCCTCGCCCCCCCCCCCCCCCCCCCCCCCCCCCCCCCCCCCCGGCCCCCCCCCCCCCCCCC
CCCCGCCCCCATCGCTGCACAAAATAATTAAAAAATAAATAAATACAAAATTGGGGGTGGGGAGGGGGGG
GAGATGGGGAGAGTGAAGCAGAACGTGGGGCTCACCTCGACCATGGTAATAGCGATGACTAATACGTAGA
TGTACTGCCAAGTAGGAAAGTCCCATAAGGTCATGTACTGGGCATAATGCCAGGCGGGCCATTTACCGTC
ATTGACGTCAATAGGGGGCGTACTTGGCATATGATACACTTGATGTACTGCCAAGTGGGCAGTTTACCGT
AAATACTCCACCCATTGACGTCAATGGAAAGTCCCTATTGGCGTTACTATGGGAACATACGTCATTATTG
ACGTCAATGGGCGGGGGTCGTTGGGCGGTCAGCCAGGCGGGCCATTTACCGTAAGTTATGTAACGCGGAA
CTCCATATATGGGCTATGAACTAATGACCCCGTAATTGATTACTATTAATAACTAGTCAATAATCAATGT
CGACGAGCTCCCTATAGTGAGTCGTATTAGAGGCCGACTTGGCCAAATTCGTAATCATGTCATAGCTGTT
TCCTGTGTGAAATTGTTATCCGCTCACAATTCCACACAACATACGAGCCGGAAGCATAAAGTGTAAAGCC
TGGGGTGCCTAATGAGTGAGCTAACTCACATTAATTGCGTTGCGCTCACTGCCCGCTTTCCAGTCGGGAA
ACCTGTCGTGCCAGCTGCATTAATGAATCGGCCAACGCGCGGGGAGAGGCGGTTTGCGTATTGGGCGCTC
TTCCGCTTCCTCGCTCACTGACTCGCTGCGCTCGGTCGTTCGGCTGCGGCGAGCGGTATCAGCTCACTCA
AAGGCGGTAATACGGTTATCCACAGAATCAGGGGATAACGCAGGAAAGAACATGTGAGCAAAAGGCCAGC
AAAAGGCCAGGAACCGTAAAAAGGCCGCGTTGCTGGCGTTTTTCCATAGGCTCCGCCCCCCTGACGAGCA
TCACAAAAATCGACGCTCAAGTCAGAGGTGGCGAAACCCGACAGGACTATAAAGATACCAGGCGTTTCCC
CCTGGAAGCTCCCTCGTGCGCTCTCCTGTTCCGACCCTGCCGCTTACCGGATACCTGTCCGCCTTTCTCC
CTTCGGGAAGCGTGGCGCTTTCTCATAGCTCACGCTGTAGGTATCTCAGTTCGGTGTAGGTCGTTCGCTC
CAAGCTGGGCTGTGTGCACGAACCCCCCGTTCAGCCCGACCGCTGCGCCTTATCCGGTAACTATCGTCTT
GAGTCCAACCCGGTAAGACACGACTTATCGCCACTGGCAGCAGCCACTGGTAACAGGATTAGCAGAGCGA
GGTATGTAGGCGGTGCTACAGAGTTCTTGAAGTGGTGGCCTAACTACGGCTACACTAGAAGAACAGTATT
TGGTATCTGCGCTCTGCTGAAGCCAGTTACCTTCGGAAAAAGAGTTGGTAGCTCTTGATCCGGCAAACAA
ACCACCGCTGGTAGCGGTGGTTTTTTTGTTTGCAAGCAGCAGATTACGCGCAGAAAAAAAGGATCTCAAG
AAGATCCTTTGATCTTTTCTACGGGGTCTGACGCTCAGTGGAACGAAAACTCACGTTAAGGGATTTTGGT
CATGAGATTATCAAAAAGGATCTTCACCTAGATCCTTTTAAATTAAAAATGAAGTTTTAAATCAATCTAA
AGTATATATGAGTAAACTTGGTCTGACAGTTACCAATGCTTAATCAGTGAGGCACCTATCTCAGCGATCT
GTCTATTTCGTTCATCCATAGTTGCCTGACTCCCCGTCGTGTAGATAACTACGATACGGGAGGGCTTACC
ATCTGGCCCCAGTGCTGCAATGATACCGCGAGACCCACGCTCACCGGCTCCAGATTTATCAGCAATAAAC
CAGC
Features (pLannotate 1.2.2; 22 found; start..end, strand, type, name):
    677..781     -  promoter       AmpR promoter: bla
    808..1236    +  rep_origin     f1 ori (sequence partly withheld): f1 bacteriophage origin of replication; arrow indicates direction of (+) strand synthesis
   1267..1421    -  CDS            lacZα (fragment): LacZα fragment of β-galactosidase; lacZ fragment
   1460..1481    -  promoter       SV40 promoter (fragment): SV40 enhancer and early promoter
   1485..1696    -  polyA_signal   bGH poly(A) signal (fragment): bovine growth hormone polyadenylation signal
   1756..2355    -  CDS            PuroR: puromycin N-acetyltransferase; pac from Streptomyces alboniger; confers resistance to puromycin
   2371..2870    -  promoter       PGK promoter: mouse phosphoglycerate kinase 1 promoter
   2875..3009    -  polyA_signal   SV40 poly(A) signal: SV40 polyadenylation signal
   3009..3221    -  CDS            lacY (fragment): LACY_ECOLI - Experimental evidence at protein level: Swiss-Prot protein existence level 1. Responsible for transport of beta-galactosides into the cell, with the concomitant import of a proton (symport system). Can transport lactose, melibiose, lactulose or the analog methyl-1-thio-beta,D- galactopyranoside (TMG), but not sucrose or fructose (PubMed:1848449, PubMed:18177889, PubMed:22106930). The substrate specificity is directed toward the galactopyranosyl moiety of the substrate (PubMed:22106930). From Escherichia coli (strain K12).
   3372..4685    -  CDS            Usp27: UBP27_MOUSE - Also known as Usp27x. Experimental evidence at protein level: Swiss-Prot protein existence level 1. Deubiquitinase that can reduce the levels of BCL2L11/BIM ubiquitination and stabilize BCL2L11 in response to the RAF-MAPK- degradation signal. By acting on BCL2L11 levels, may counteract the anti-apoptotic effects of MAPK activity. From Mus musculus (Mouse).
   4693..4718    -  CDS            3xHA (fragment): three tandem HA epitope tags
   4717..4785    -  CDS            HBB (fragment): HBB_LEPEU - Experimental evidence at protein level: Swiss-Prot protein existence level 1. Involved in oxygen transport from the lung to the various peripheral tissues. From Lepus europaeus (European hare).
   4783..5799    -  intron         chimeric intron: chimera between introns from chicken β-actin and rabbit β-globin
   5800..6077    -  promoter       chicken β-actin promoter: No description available
   6079..6458    -  enhancer       CMV enhancer: human cytomegalovirus immediate early enhancer
   6468..6486    -  promoter       T7 promoter: promoter for bacteriophage T7 RNA polymerase
   6540..6556    -  protein_bind   lac operator: The lac repressor binds to the lac operator to inhibit transcription in E. coli. This inhibition can be relieved by adding lactose or isopropyl-β-D-thiogalactopyranoside (IPTG). lac repressor encoded by lacI
   6564..6594    -  promoter       lac promoter: promoter for the E. coli lac operon
   6609..6630    -  protein_bind   CAP binding site: CAP binding activates transcription in the presence of cAMP. E. coli catabolite activator protein
   6643..6735    -  CDS            lacI (fragment): lac repressor; lacI; The lac repressor binds to the lac operator to inhibit transcription in E. coli. This inhibition can be relieved by adding lactose or isopropyl-β-D-thiogalactopyranoside (IPTG).
   6918..7506    -  rep_origin     ori: high-copy-number ColE1/pMB1/pBR322/pUC origin of replication
   7677..676     -  CDS            AmpR (across the origin): β-lactamase; bla; confers resistance to ampicillin, carbenicillin, and related antibiotics
