[The description below was written by a language model from this plasmid's Addgene catalogue record and pLannotate feature annotations shown in this document.]
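Description:
pCAGGS puro HA-hUSP27X F313V is a 7,861 nt mammalian expression plasmid built on the pCAGGS puro backbone for transfection-based expression of a human USP27X variant. It is maintained in E. coli as a high-copy plasmid through a ColE1/pUC-type origin and selected with ampicillin via the β-lactamase gene. An f1 phage origin and remnants of lac-derived cloning sequences (lacZα, lacI and lacY fragments, lac promoter/operator, T7 promoter) are also annotated as backbone carry-over with no evident role in the payload.

The expression cassette uses the composite CAG promoter, made up of the CMV immediate-early enhancer, the chicken β-actin promoter and a chimeric chicken β-actin/rabbit β-globin intron, which gives strong, broadly active transcription in mammalian cells. It drives a 1,314 bp open reading frame encoding USP27X, a deubiquitinase, carrying the F313V substitution and an N-terminal HA epitope tag for detection or immunoprecipitation. The automated annotation labels the coding sequence by its mouse orthologue, but the catalogue entry specifies the human gene; likewise the tag appears only as a short partial match to a 3xHA feature, consistent with a single HA tag. An SV40 polyadenylation signal lies downstream of the insert. A separate cassette, with the mouse PGK promoter driving puromycin N-acetyltransferase followed by a bGH poly(A) signal, allows puromycin selection of transfected cells.

The associated publication concerns USP27X variants underlying X-linked intellectual disability, so this construct most likely serves to compare the expression, stability or function of the F313V variant protein with wild-type USP27X in cultured mammalian cells.
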