Addgene plasmid #225722: pCAGGS puro HA-hUSP27X F313V
Purpose: Transfection of USP27X (F313V) with HA tag in mammalian cells
Depositing lab: Francisco Bustos. Depositing organization: Sanford Research. Publication: USP27X variants underlying X-linked intellectual disability disrupt protein function via distinct mechanisms. Koch I, Slovik M, Zhang Y, Liu B, Rennie M, Konz E, Cogne B, Daana M, Davids L, Diets IJ, Gold NB, Holtz AM, Isidor B, Mor-Shaked H, Neira Fresneda J, Niederhoffer KY, Nizon M, Pfundt R, Simon M, Stegmann A, Guillen Sacoto MJ, Wevers M, Barakat TS, Yanovsky-Dagan S, Atanassov BS, Toth R, Gao C, Bustos F, Harel T. Life Sci Alliance. 2024 Jan 5;7(3):e202302258. doi: 10.26508/lsa.202302258. Print 2024 Mar. PubMed 38182161.
Backbone
  Vector backbone: pCAGGS puro
  Vector type: Mammalian Expression
Growth in bacteria
  Bacterial resistance: Ampicillin, 100 μg/mL
  Growth temperature: 37°C
  Growth strain: DH5alpha
  Copy number: High Copy
Gene/Insert
  Gene/Insert name: USP27X F313V
  Species: H. sapiens (human)
  Insert size (bp): 1314
  Mutation: F313V
  Entrez Gene: USP27X (a.k.a. MRX105, USP22L, USP27, XLID105)
  Tag / fusion protein: HA (N terminal on insert)
  Cloning method: Restriction Enzyme; 5′ cloning site Unknown (unknown if destroyed)
Terms and licenses: Academic/Nonprofit Terms; Industry Terms: Not Available to Industry
How to cite: pCAGGS puro HA-hUSP27X F313V was a gift from Francisco Bustos (Addgene plasmid # 225722 ; http://n2t.net/addgene:225722 ; RRID:Addgene_225722)
